Addgene plasmid #247329: enDelIscB
Purpose: Vector encoding human codon-optimized engineered DelIscB driven by CAG promoter, optimized sgRNA (sgRNA-V5) driven by hU6, and mCherry driven by CMV promoter
Depositing lab: Yong Tian. Depositing organization: Institute of Biophysics, Chinese Academy of Sciences.
Backbone
  Vector backbone: enIscB
  Vector type: Mammalian Expression
Growth in bacteria
  Bacterial resistance: Ampicillin, 100 μg/mL
  Growth temperature: 37°C
  Growth strain: DH5alpha
  Copy number: High Copy
Gene/Insert
  Gene/Insert name: pCAG_enDelIscB_npNLS_polyA_pU6_sgRNA_V5-BsaI_pCMV_mCherry
  Species: Synthetic
  Cloning method: Gibson Cloning
  Sequencing primers: 5′ gctgagcaagaggtaagggt; 3′ ACCGTAAGTTATGTAACGCGG
Terms and licenses: Academic/Nonprofit Terms; Industry Terms: Not Available to Industry
How to cite: enDelIscB was a gift from Yong Tian (Addgene plasmid # 247329 ; http://n2t.net/addgene:247329 ; RRID:Addgene_247329)
