[The description below was written by a language model from this plasmid's Addgene catalogue record and pLannotate feature annotations shown in this document.]
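Description:
enDelIscB is a 7,352-nt mammalian expression plasmid built on the enIscB backbone that delivers all components of an engineered IscB RNA-guided nuclease system from a single vector. It is propagated in E. coli as a high-copy plasmid through a ColE1/pUC-type origin and selected with ampicillin via the β-lactamase gene. An f1 phage origin is also present, along with short remnants of the pBR322 bom and rop regions that are backbone leftovers rather than functional parts.

The payload consists of three independent transcription units in the same orientation. The first is a CAG-type promoter, annotated as a CMV enhancer, chicken β-actin promoter and a hybrid CBA/MVM intron. It drives a human codon-optimized, synthetic enDelIscB coding sequence. The automated annotation does not label this open reading frame, but it would occupy the unannotated gap between the intron and a C-terminal nucleoplasmin bipartite nuclear localization signal, followed by the bGH polyadenylation signal. The second unit uses the human U6 RNA polymerase III promoter to express the optimized guide scaffold, sgRNA-V5. Part of it is recognized as HEARO RNA, the family of noncoding RNAs (ωRNAs) naturally associated with IscB-type HNH endonucleases. The insert name indicates a BsaI site for inserting a user-chosen targeting sequence. The third unit places mCherry under the CMV enhancer/promoter with a PGK polyadenylation signal, giving a red fluorescent marker to identify or sort transfected cells.

The record supports its use for transient expression of this compact nuclease and a custom guide in mammalian cells. It does not state which engineered changes define enDelIscB or any specific target.
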