Features (pLannotate 1.2.2; 18 found; start..end, strand, type, name):
      8..293     +  enhancer       CMV enhancer: human cytomegalovirus immediate early enhancer; contains an 18-bp deletion relative to the standard CMV enhancer
    295..572     +  promoter       chicken β-actin promoter: No description available
    573..800     +  intron         hybrid intron: hybrid between chicken β-actin (CBA) and minute virus of mice (MMV) introns (Gray et al., 2011)
   2189..2232    +  CDS            nucleoplasmin NLS (fragment): bipartite nuclear localization signal from nucleoplasmin
   2270..2381    +  polyA_signal   bGH poly(A) signal: bovine growth hormone polyadenylation signal
   2478..2718    +  promoter       U6 promoter: RNA polymerase III promoter for human U6 snRNA
   2749..2873    +  ncRNA          HEARO (fragment): Accession: RF02033 - HNH endonuclease-associated RNA and ORF (HEARO) RNA
   3078..3381    +  enhancer       CMV enhancer: human cytomegalovirus immediate early enhancer
   3382..3585    +  promoter       CMV promoter: human cytomegalovirus (CMV) immediate early promoter
   3614..4321    +  CDS            mCherry: mCherry is a basic (constitutively fluorescent) red fluorescent protein published in 2004, derived from Discosoma sp.. It is reported to be a very rapidly-maturing monomer with low acid sensitivity.
   4335..4787    +  polyA_signal   PGK poly(A) signal: mouse phosphoglycerate kinase 1 polyadenylation signal
   4809..4860    -  misc_feature   bom (fragment): basis of mobility region from pBR322
   4879..5334    +  rep_origin     f1 ori (sequence partly withheld): f1 bacteriophage origin of replication; arrow indicates direction of (+) strand synthesis
   5335..5384    -  misc_feature   bom (fragment): basis of mobility region from pBR322
   5486..5521    -  CDS            rop (fragment): Rop protein, which maintains plasmids at low copy number; rop
   5616..5720    +  promoter       AmpR promoter: bla
   5721..6581    +  CDS            AmpR: β-lactamase; bla; confers resistance to ampicillin, carbenicillin, and related antibiotics
   6752..7340    +  rep_origin     ori: high-copy-number ColE1/pMB1/pBR322/pUC origin of replication
>Addgene plasmid #247329 | enDelIscB | addgene full sequence | sequence record 496503 | Addgene NGS Result
AGGTACCCGTTACATAACTTACGGTAAATGGCCCGCCTGGCTGACCGCCCAACGACCCCCGCCCATTGAC
GTCAATAGTAACGCCAATAGGGACTTTCCATTGACGTCAATGGGTGGAGTATTTACGGTAAACTGCCCAC
TTGGCAGTACATCAAGTGTATCATATGCCAAGTACGCCCCCTATTGACGTCAATGACGGTAAATGGCCCG
CCTGGCATTGTGCCCAGTACATGACCTTATGGGACTTTCCTACTTGGCAGTACATCTACGTATTAGTCAT
CGCTATTACCATGGTCGAGGTGAGCCCCACGTTCTGCTTCACTCTCCCCATCTCCCCCCCCTCCCCACCC
CCAATTTTGTATTTATTTATTTTTTAATTATTTTGTGCAGCGATGGGGGCGGGGGGGGGGGGGGGGCGCG
CGCCAGGSGGGGSGGGGSGGGGSGAGGGGSGGGGSGGGGSGAGGSGGAGAGGTGCGGCGGCAGCCAATCA
GAGCGGCGCGCTCCGAAAGTTTCCTTTTATGGCGAGGCGGCGGCGGCGGCGGCCCTATAAAAAGCGAAGC
GCGCGGCGGGCGGGAGTCGCTGCGCGCTGCCTTCGCCCCGTGCCCCGCTCCGCCGCCGCCTCGCGCCGCC
CGCCCCGGCTCTGACTGACCGCGTTACTCCCACAGGTGAGCGGGCGGGACGGCCCTTCTCCTCCGGGCTG
TAATTAGCTGAGCAAGAGGTAAGGGTTTAAGGGATGGTTGGTTGGTGGGGTATTAATGTTTAATTACCTG
GAGCACCTGCCTGAAATCACTTTTTTTCAGGTTGGACCGGTGCCACCATGAGCAGAGTGCTGGTGGTGGA
TGCTGATAGGCGCCCTCTGGCCCCTTGCACCCCTCGGAGAGCCAGACTGCTGCTGAATTCTGGCAAAGCT
GCCGTGCTGAGACGGTACCCTTTCACCATCATCCTGAAGCAGAGCTACCCCACCGCCAGCCCTAGACCCG
TGCGGCTGAAGCTGGACCCCGGAAGCAAGACCACCGGCATCGCCGTGGTGACAGAGGCCACAGGAGAAGT
GGTGTGGGCCGCTGAGCTGCAGCACAGAGGCCAGCTGATCAAGAACGCCCTGGAAAAGAGAAGAGCCCTG
CGGCGCAGCCGGCGAAACCGGAAGACACGGTATAGACCTGCCAGATTCCTGAATAGAAAGAGAACAGGAC
CTCCACTGCTGAGCAGCGCCGACACTGTGTCTACCCTGGGCAAGTGGTTGCCCCCGAGCCTGCAGCATAG
GATCGAGGTGATCATGACCTGGGTCCACAGACTGAGAAGATACCTGCCCATCACCGCCATTTCTCAGGAG
ATCGTGAGATTCGACATGCAAAAGATGCAGAACCCCGAAATCAGCGGCGTGGAATACCAGCAGGGCACCC
TCTTCGGCTACGAGGTGCGGGAATACCTCCTGGACAAGTGGCGGAGACAATGTGGCTACTGCGGCGCTAA
GGACAAGAGACTTGAGGTCGACCACATCGTTCCTCGGAGCCACGGCGGCAGCGACAGAGTGTCCAACCTG
ACACTGTCCTGCGAGCCTTGCAACAAAAGAAAGAACCAGAGGCCAGCTGCTGTGTTCCTGGCTAAAAAGC
CCGAGGTCCTGCAGAAGCTGCAGCGGCAGGCCAAGGCCCCTCTGAAGGACGCCGCCGCCGTGAACAGCAC
CCGTTACGCCCTGCTGGAAAGACTGAAGGCCACCGGCCTGCCTGTGGAAGTGGCCAGCGGCGGAAGAACC
AAGTTCAATAGAAGCAGGAGACAGATCCCCAAGACCCACTGGCTGGATGCCGCCTGCGTGGGCGCTTCTA
CACCTGAGGTGCTGAAGTGGGAGGCCGTTAGACCACTGGCCATCAAGGCCATGGGCCACGGCAAACGGCA
GGTGGTCAACGTGGACGCCTACGGATTTCCTCGGGGCAAGGCCAAAGGCATCCCTGTGCACCCCTTCAGA
ACCGGAGATATCGTGCGGGCCGAGATTCCAAAGGGCAAATACAAGGGAACATACGTGTCCAGAATCGCCG
AGACAACCACATCTAAGCCTCTAGCAGGCTTTAAGAGCAAGACCGGCAAGCGGATCCAGTGTCACACCAA
GCACATGACAAAGCTGTTCAACCGCGACGGCTATGGCTACGGCTTCCTGAAAGCCCCTGAACCTAGACAG
ACCGTGATCAGCGAGTCTAAAAGGCCGGCGGCCACGAAGAAGGCCGGCCAGGCAAAGAAGAAGAAGTAAG
AATTCCTAGAGCTCGCTGATCAGCCTCGACTGTGCCTTCTAGTTGCCAGCCATCTGTTGTTTGCCCCTCC
CCCGTGCCTTCCTTGACCCTGGAAGGTGCCACTCCCACTGTCCTTTCCTAATAAAATGAGGAAATTGCAT
CGCATTGTCTGAGTAGGTGTCATTCTATTCTGGGGGGTGGGGTGGGGCAGGACAGCAAGGGGGAGGATTG
GGAAGAGAATAGCAGGCATGCTGGGGAGAGGGCCTATTTCCCATGATTCCTTCATATTTGCATATACGAT
ACAAGGCTGTTAGAGAGATAATTGGAATTAATTTGACTGTAAACACAAAGATATTAGTACAAAATACGTG
ACGTAGAAAGTAATAATTTCTTGGGTAGTTTGCAGTTTTAAAATTATGTTTTAAAATGGACTATCATATG
CTTACCGTAACTTGAAAGTATTTCGATTTCTTGGCTTTATATATCTTGTGGAAAGGACGAAACACCGGGG
AGACCGAGAGAGGGTCTCAGTTGTAGCCTCCACTCATTGAAAAATGAGTGCGGGAAACCGCAGCTACAAC
CAGACTAAGTTCTTTGGGAACTACGTTATTGTCGTCATCATACCCACGGGTGCGTGCCAGCCTGTGGCTC
TATGGTCGTGCATTAAACAGGGACTTTGGAGGGTGCCCAGTGTGTACGGCGTCAAAAGCGGCGATAACAT
TGTCGAGGCAAACTTTACGTGACGGCGAAAGCCCGATCGCTAGCTTTAAGGCTAATTTTTTATTTTTTTG
CGGCCGCTAGTTATTAATAGTAATCAATTACGGGGTCATTAGTTCATAGCCCATATATGGAGTTCCGCGT
TACATAACTTACGGTAAATGGCCCGCCTGGCTGACCGCCCAACGACCCCCGCCCATTGACGTCAATAATG
ACGTATGTTCCCATAGTAACGCCAATAGGGACTTTCCATTGACGTCAATGGGTGGAGTATTTACGGTAAA
CTGCCCACTTGGCAGTACATCAAGTGTATCATATGCCAAGTACGCCCCCTATTGACGTCAATGACGGTAA
ATGGCCCGCCTGGCATTATGCCCAGTACATGACCTTATGGGACTTTCCTACTTGGCAGTACATCTACGTA
TTAGTCATCGCTATTACCATGGTGATGCGGTTTTGGCAGTACATCAATGGGCGTGGATAGCGGTTTGACT
CACGGGGATTTCCAAGTCTCCACCCCATTGACGTCAATGGGAGTTTGTTTTGGCACCAAAATCAACGGGA
CTTTCCAAAATGTCGTAACAACTCCGCCCCATTGACGCAAATGGGCGGTAGGCGTGTACGGTGGGAGGTC
TATATAAGCAGAGCTGGTTTAGTGAACCGTCAGATCCGCTAGCATGGTGAGCAAGGGCGAGGAGGATAAC
ATGGCCATCATCAAGGAGTTCATGCGCTTCAAGGTGCACATGGAGGGCTCCGTGAACGGCCACGAGTTCG
AGATCGAGGGCGAGGGCGAGGGCCGCCCCTACGAGGGCACCCAGACCGCCAAGCTGAAGGTGACCAAGGG
TGGCCCCCTGCCCTTCGCCTGGGACATCCTGTCCCCTCAGTTCATGTACGGCTCCAAGGCCTACGTGAAG
CACCCCGCCGACATCCCCGACTACTTGAAGCTGTCCTTCCCCGAGGGCTTCAAGTGGGAGCGCGTGATGA
ACTTCGAGGACGGCGGCGTGGTGACCGTGACCCAGGACTCCTCCCTGCAGGACGGCGAGTTCATCTACAA
GGTGAAGCTGCGCGGCACCAACTTCCCCTCCGACGGCCCCGTAATGCAGAAGAAAACCATGGGCTGGGAG
GCCTCCTCCGAGCGGATGTACCCCGAGGACGGCGCCCTGAAGGGCGAGATCAAGCAGAGGCTGAAGCTGA
AGGACGGCGGCCACTACGACGCTGAGGTCAAGACCACCTACAAGGCCAAGAAGCCCGTGCAGCTGCCCGG
CGCCTACAACGTCAACATCAAGTTGGACATCACCTCCCACAACGAGGACTACACCATCGTGGAACAGTAC
GAACGCGCCGAGGGCCGCCACTCCACCGGCGGCATGGACGAGCTGTACAAGTAAGGATCCGGGATGCAGA
AATTGATGATCTATTAAACAATAAAGATGTCCACTAAAATGGAAGTTTTTCCTGTCATACTTTGTTAAGA
AGGGTGAGAACAGAGTACCTACATTTTGAATGGAAGGATTGGAGCTACGGGGGTGGGGGTGGGGTGGGAT
TAGATAAATGCCTGCTCTTTACTGAAGGCTCTTTACTATTGCTTTATGATAATGTTTCATAGTTGGATAT
CATAATTTAAACAAGCAAAACCAAATTAAGGGCCAGCTCATTCCTCCCACTCATGATCTATAGATCTATA
GATCTCTCGTGGGATCATTGTTTTTCTCTTGATTCCCACTTTGTGGTTCTAAGTACTGTGGTTTCCAAAT
GTGTCAGTTTCATAGCCTGAAGAACGAGATCAGCAGCCTCTGTTCCACATACACTTCATTCTCAGTATTG
TTTTGCCAAGTTCTAATTCCATCAGAAGCTGGTCGACCTGCAGGGGCGCCTGATGCGGTATTTTCTCCTT
ACGCATCTGTGCGGTATTTCACACCGCATA
[95 nt withheld, positions 4861-4955]
T
[46 nt withheld, positions 4957-5002]
C
[141 nt withheld, positions 5004-5144]
CCTTTGACGTTGGAGTCCACGTTCTTT
[37 nt withheld, positions 5172-5208]
ACTCTATCTCGGGCTATTCTTTTGATTTATAAGGGATTTTGCCGATTTCGGTCTATTGGTTAAAAAATGA
GCTGATTTAACAAAAATTTAACGCGAATTTTAACAAAATATTAACGTTTACAATTTTATGGTGCACTCTC
AGTACAATCTGCTCTGATGCCGCATAGTTAAGCCAGCCCCGACACCCGCCAACACCCGCTGACGCGCCCT
GACGGGCTTGTCTGCTCCCGGCATCCGCTTACAGACAAGCTGTGACCGTCTCCGGGAGCTGCATGTGTCA
GAGGTTTTCACCGTCATCACCGAAACGCGCGAGACGAAAGGGCCTCGTGATACGCCTATTTTTATAGGTT
AATGTCATGATAATAATGGTTTCTTAGACGTCAGGTGGCACTTTTCGGGGAAATGTGCGCGGAACCCCTA
TTTGTTTATTTTTCTAAATACATTCAAATATGTATCCGCTCATGAGACAATAACCCTGATAAATGCTTCA
ATAATATTGAAAAAGGAAGAGTATGAGTATTCAACATTTCCGTGTCGCCCTTATTCCCTTTTTTGCGGCA
TTTTGCCTTCCTGTTTTTGCTCACCCAGAAACGCTGGTGAAAGTAAAAGATGCTGAAGATCAGTTGGGTG
CACGAGTGGGTTACATCGAACTGGATCTCAACAGCGGTAAGATCCTTGAGAGTTTTCGCCCCGAAGAACG
TTTTCCAATGATGAGCACTTTTAAAGTTCTGCTATGTGGCGCGGTATTATCCCGTATTGACGCCGGGCAA
GAGCAACTCGGTCGCCGCATACACTATTCTCAGAATGACTTGGTTGAGTACTCACCAGTCACAGAAAAGC
ATCTTACGGATGGCATGACAGTAAGAGAATTATGCAGTGCTGCCATAACCATGAGTGATAACACTGCGGC
CAACTTACTTCTGACAACGATCGGAGGACCGAAGGAGCTAACCGCTTTTTTGCACAACATGGGGGATCAT
GTAACTCGCCTTGATCGTTGGGAACCGGAGCTGAATGAAGCCATACCAAACGACGAGCGTGACACCACGA
TGCCTGTAGCAATGGCAACAACGTTGCGCAAACTATTAACTGGCGAACTACTTACTCTAGCTTCCCGGCA
ACAATTAATAGACTGGATGGAGGCGGATAAAGTTGCAGGACCACTTCTGCGCTCGGCCCTTCCGGCTGGC
TGGTTTATTGCTGATAAATCTGGAGCCGGTGAGCGTGGAAGCCGCGGTATCATTGCAGCACTGGGGCCAG
ATGGTAAGCCCTCCCGTATCGTAGTTATCTACACGACGGGGAGTCAGGCAACTATGGATGAACGAAATAG
ACAGATCGCTGAGATAGGTGCCTCACTGATTAAGCATTGGTAACTGTCAGACCAAGTTTACTCATATATA
CTTTAGATTGATTTAAAACTTCATTTTTAATTTAAAAGGATCTAGGTGAAGATCCTTTTTGATAATCTCA
TGACCAAAATCCCTTAACGTGAGTTTTCGTTCCACTGAGCGTCAGACCCCGTAGAAAAGATCAAAGGATC
TTCTTGAGATCCTTTTTTTCTGCGCGTAATCTGCTGCTTGCAAACAAAAAAACCACCGCTACCAGCGGTG
GTTTGTTTGCCGGATCAAGAGCTACCAACTCTTTTTCCGAAGGTAACTGGCTTCAGCAGAGCGCAGATAC
CAAATACTGTTCTTCTAGTGTAGCCGTAGTTAGGCCACCACTTCAAGAACTCTGTAGCACCGCCTACATA
CCTCGCTCTGCTAATCCTGTTACCAGTGGCTGCTGCCAGTGGCGATAAGTCGTGTCTTACCGGGTTGGAC
TCAAGACGATAGTTACCGGATAAGGCGCAGCGGTCGGGCTGAACGGGGGGTTCGTGCACACAGCCCAGCT
TGGAGCGAACGACCTACACCGAACTGAGATACCTACAGCGTGAGCTATGAGAAAGCGCCACGCTTCCCGA
AGGGAGAAAGGCGGACAGGTATCCGGTAAGCGGCAGGGTCGGAACAGGAGAGCGCACGAGGGAGCTTCCA
GGGGGAAACGCCTGGTATCTTTATAGTCCTGTCGGGTTTCGCCACCTCTGACTTGAGCGTCGATTTTTGT
GATGCTCGTCAGGGGGGCGGAGCCTATGGAAAAACGCCAGCAAC
